>Addgene plasmid #32447 | CMV-G-GECO1.0 | addgene full sequence | sequence record 122742 | Addgene NGS result
TTCCGGACTAGAGCCCCAGCTGGTTCTTTCCGCCTCAGAAGCCATAGAGCCCACCGCATCCCCAGCATGC
CTGCTATTGTCTTCCCAATCCTCCCCCTTGCTGTCCTGCCCCACCCCACCCCCCAGAATAGAATGACACC
TACTCAGACAATGCGATGCAATTTCCTCATTTTATTAGGAAAGGACAGTGGGAGTGGCACCTTCCAGGGT
CAAGGAAGGCACGGGGGAGGGGCAAACAACAGATGGCTGGCAACTAGAAGGCACAGTCGAGGCTGATCAG
CGAGCTCTAGCATTTAGGTGACACTATAGAATAGGGCCCTCTAGATGCATGCTCGAGCGGCCGCCAGTGT
GATGGATATCTGCAGAATTCTTACTTCGCTGTCATCATTTGTACAAACTCTTCGTAGTTTACCTGACCAT
CCCCATCGATGTCTGCTACCCTGATCATTTCATCAACCTCTTCATCTGTTAACTTCTCTCCAAGGTTTGT
CATCACGTGGCGAAGCTCTGCTGCGCCGATGTAGCCATTGCCGTCCTTATCAAACACACGGAACGCTTCT
CTAATTTCTTCTTCACTGTCTGTGTCTTTCATTTTTCTTGCCATCATTGTCAGGAACTCAGGGAAGTCGA
TTGTGCCGTCACCGTCGGCATCTACTTCATTGATCATGTCCTGCAGCTCTGCTTCTGTGGGGTTCTGCCC
CAGAGACCGCATCACCGTCCCCAGCTCCTTGGTTGTTATCGTCCCATCCCCGTCCTTGTCAAATAGGGAG
AAAGCCTCTTTAAATTCTGCGATCTGCTCTTCAGTCAGTTGGTCACGCGTGTTGTACTCCAGCTTGTGCC
CCAGGATGTTGCCGTCCTCCTTGAAGTCGATGCCCTTCAGCTCGATGCGGTTCACCAGGGTGTCGCCCTC
GAACTTCACCTCGGCGCGGGTCTTGTAGTTGCCGTCGTCCTTGAAGAAGATGGTGCGCTCCTGGATGTAG
CCTTCGGGCATGGCGGACTTGAAGAAGTCGTGCTGCTTCATGTGGTCGGGGTAGCGGCTGAAGCACTGCA
CGCCGTAGGTCAGGGTGGTCACGAGGGTGGGCCAGGGCACGGGCAGCTTGCCGGTGGTGCAGATGAACTT
CAGGGTCAGCTTGCCGTAGGTGGCATCGCCCTCACCCTCGCCGGACACGCTGAACTTGTGGCCGTTTACG
TCGCCGTCCAGCTCGACCTGGATGGGCACCACCCCGGTGAACAGCTCCTCGCCCTTGCTCACCATGCTCC
CTCCGGTACCGCCCTTGTACAGCTCGTCCATGCCGAGAGTGATCCCGGCGGCGGTCACGAACTCCAGCAG
GACCATGTGATCGCGCTTCTCGTTGGGGTCTTTCGAAAGTATGGACTGCACGCTCAGGTAGTGGTTGTCG
GGCAGCAGCACGGGGCCGTCGCCGATGGGGGTGTTCTGCTGGTAGTGGTAGGCGAGCTGCACGCCGCCGT
CCTCGATGTTGTGGCGGATCTTGAAGTTCGCCTTGATGCCGTTCTTCTGCTTGTCGGCCTTGATATAGAC
GTTCTCGAGTGAGCTCAGCCGACCTATAGCTCTGACTGCGTGACCTGTCTTATTCCACTTACGACGTGAT
GAGTCGACCATGGTGGATCCGAGCTCGGTACCAAGCTTGGGTCTCCCTATAGTGAGTCGTATTAATTTCG
ATAAGCCAGTAAGCAGTGGGTTCTCTAGTTAGCCAGAGAGCTCTGCTTATATAGACCTCCCACCGTACAC
GCCTACCGCCCATTTGCGTCAATGGGGCGGAGTTGTTACGACATTTTGGAAAGTCCCGTTGATTTTGGTG
CCAAAACAAACTCCCATTGACGTCAATGGGGTGGAGACTTGGAAATCCCCGTGAGTCAAACCGCTATCCA
CGCCCATTGATGTACTGCCAAAACCGCATCACCATGGTAATAGCGATGACTAATACGTAGATGTACTGCC
AAGTAGGAAAGTCCCATAAGGTCATGTACTGGGCATAATGCCAGGCGGGCCATTTACCGTCATTGACGTC
AATAGGGGGCGTACTTGGCATATGATACACTTGATGTACTGCCAAGTGGGCAGTTTACCGTAAATACTCC
ACCCATTGACGTCAATGGAAAGTCCCTATTGGCGTTACTATGGGAACATACGTCATTATTGACGTCAATG
GGCGGGGGTCGTTGGGCGGTCAGCCAGGCGGGCCATTTACCGTAAGTTATGTAACGCGGAACTCCATATA
TGGGCTATGAACTAATGACCCCGTAATTGATTACTATTAATAACTAGTCAATAATCAATGTCAACGCGTA
TATCTGGCCCGTACATCGCGAAGCAGCGCAAAACGCCTAACCCTAAGCAGATTCTTCATGCAATTGTCGG
TCAAGCCTTGCCTTGTTGTAGCTTAAATTTTGCTCGCGCACTACTCAGCGACCTCCAACACACAAGCAGG
GAGCAGATACTGGCTTAACTATGCGGCATCAGAGCAGATTGTACTGAGAGTGCACCATAGGGGATCGGGA
GATCTCCCGATCCGTCGACGTCAGGTGGCACTTTTCGGGGAAATGTGCGCGGAACCCCTATTTGTTTATT
TTTCTAAATACATTCAAATATGTATCCGCTCATGAGACAATAACCCTGATAAATGCTTCAATAATATTGA
AAAAGGAAGAGTATGAGTATTCAACATTTCCGTGTCGCCCTTATTCCCTTTTTTGCGGCATTTTGCCTTC
CTGTTTTTGCTCACCCAGAAACGCTGGTGAAAGTAAAAGATGCTGAAGATCAGTTGGGTGCACGAGTGGG
TTACATCGAACTGGATCTCAACAGCGGTAAGATCCTTGAGAGTTTTCGCCCCGAAGAACGTTTTCCAATG
ATGAGCACTTTTAAAGTTCTGCTATGTGGCGCGGTATTATCCCGTATTGACGCCGGGCAAGAGCAACTCG
GTCGCCGCATACACTATTCTCAGAATGACTTGGTTGAGTACTCACCAGTCACAGAAAAGCATCTTACGGA
TGGCATGACAGTAAGAGAATTATGCAGTGCTGCCATAACCATGAGTGATAACACTGCGGCCAACTTACTT
CTGACAACGATCGGAGGACCGAAGGAGCTAACCGCTTTTTTGCACAACATGGGGGATCATGTAACTCGCC
TTGATCGTTGGGAACCGGAGCTGAATGAAGCCATACCAAACGACGAGCGTGACACCACGATGCCTGTAGC
AATGGCAACAACGTTGCGCAAACTATTAACTGGCGAACTACTTACTCTAGCTTCCCGGCAACAATTAATA
GACTGGATGGAGGCGGATAAAGTTGCAGGACCACTTCTGCGCTCGGCCCTTCCGGCTGGCTGGTTTATTG
CTGATAAATCTGGAGCCGGTGAGCGTGGGTCTCGCGGTATCATTGCAGCACTGGGGCCAGATGGTAAGCC
CTCCCGTATCGTAGTTATCTACACGACGGGGAGTCAGGCAACTATGGATGAACGAAATAGACAGATCGCT
GAGATAGGTGCCTCACTGATTAAGCATTGGTAACTGTCAGACCAAGTTTACTCATATATACTTTAGATTG
ATTTAAAACTTCATTTTTAATTTAAAAGGATCTAGGTGAAGATCCTTTTTGATAATCTCATGACCAAAAT
CCCTTAACGTGAGTTTTCGTTCCACTGAGCGTCAGACCCCGTAGAAAAGATCAAAGGATCTTCTTGAGAT
CCTTTTTTTCTGCGCGTAATCTGCTGCTTGCAAACAAAAAAACCACCGCTACCAGCGGTGGTTTGTTTGC
CGGATCAAGAGCTACCAACTCTTTTTCCGAAGGTAACTGGCTTCAGCAGAGCGCAGATACCAAATACTGT
TCTTCTAGTGTAGCCGTAGTTAGGCCACCACTTCAAGAACTCTGTAGCACCGCCTACATACCTCGCTCTG
CTAATCCTGTTACCAGTGGCTGCTGCCAGTGGCGATAAGTCGTGTCTTACCGGGTTGGACTCAAGACGAT
AGTTACCGGATAAGGCGCAGCGGTCGGGCTGAACGGGGGGTTCGTGCACACAGCCCAGCTTGGAGCGAAC
GACCTACACCGAACTGAGATACCTACAGCGTGAGCTATGAGAAAGCGCCACGCTTCCCGAAGGGAGAAAG
GCGGACAGGTATCCGGTAAGCGGCAGGGTCGGAACAGGAGAGCGCACGAGGGAGCTTCCAGGGGGAAACG
CCTGGTATCTTTATAGTCCTGTCGGGTTTCGCCACCTCTGACTTGAGCGTCGATTTTTGTGATGCTCGTC
AGGGGGGCGGAGCCTATGGAAAAACGCCAGCAACGCGGCCTTTTTACGGTTCCTGGCCTTTTGCTGGCCT
TTTGCTCACATGTTCTTTCCTGCGTTATCCCCTGATTCTGTGGATAACCGTATTACCGCCTTTGAGTGAG
CTGATACCGCTCGCCGCAGCCGAACGACCGAGCGCAGCGAG
Features (pLannotate 1.2.2; 12 found; start..end, strand, type, name):
     17..38      -  promoter       SV40 promoter (fragment): SV40 enhancer and early promoter
     42..266     -  polyA_signal   bGH poly(A) signal: bovine growth hormone polyadenylation signal
    292..310     +  promoter       SP6 promoter: promoter for bacteriophage SP6 RNA polymerase
    373..1626    -  CDS            GCaMP6f (fragment): improved fluorescent protein-based calcium sensor (Chen et al., 2013)
   1656..1674    -  promoter       T7 promoter: promoter for bacteriophage T7 RNA polymerase
   1690..1723    -  LTR            5' LTR (truncated) (fragment): truncated 5' long terminal repeat (LTR) from HIV-1
   1719..1922    -  promoter       CMV promoter: human cytomegalovirus (CMV) immediate early promoter
   1923..2302    -  enhancer       CMV enhancer: human cytomegalovirus immediate early enhancer
   2457..2509    +  misc_feature   bom (fragment): basis of mobility region from pBR322
   2568..2672    +  promoter       AmpR promoter: bla
   2673..3533    +  CDS            AmpR: β-lactamase; bla; confers resistance to ampicillin, carbenicillin, and related antibiotics
   3704..4292    +  rep_origin     ori: high-copy-number ColE1/pMB1/pBR322/pUC origin of replication
