[The description below was written by a language model from this plasmid's Addgene catalogue record and pLannotate feature annotations shown in this document.]
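Description:
CMV-G-GECO1.0 is a compact mammalian expression plasmid (about 4.45 kb in the sequenced record) built on a customized backbone of roughly 3.2 kb. It is propagated in E. coli at high copy number through a ColE1/pUC-type origin and selected with ampicillin via the β-lactamase gene and its native promoter. No mammalian selection marker is annotated; only a very short fragment of an SV40 promoter remains. This fits the depositor's comment that stable cell lines could not be made with this vector, so it is best regarded as a transient expression construct.

The payload is G-GECO1.0, a 1,251 bp open reading frame encoding a green, intensiometric, genetically encoded Ca2+ indicator. According to the record it derives from GCaMP3 and carries the substitutions K119I, L173Q, S404G and E430V. The automated annotation labels this coding sequence as a GCaMP6f fragment, which reflects homology within the GCaMP family rather than the insert's actual identity. The insert sits between BamHI and EcoRI sites, both retained. It is driven by the human cytomegalovirus immediate-early enhancer and promoter and terminated by the bovine growth hormone polyadenylation signal. A T7 promoter lies just upstream of the coding sequence and an SP6 promoter lies downstream facing back toward it, a layout typical of pcDNA3-style vectors that provides convenient sequencing priming sites. The short hit annotated as a truncated HIV-1 LTR overlaps the end of the CMV promoter and is probably an annotation artefact, not a functional lentiviral element.

The plasmid is intended for expressing the sensor in mammalian cells for optical imaging of calcium dynamics through changes in green fluorescence intensity.
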