Addgene plasmid #32447: CMV-G-GECO1.0
Purpose: Mammalian expression of green fluorescent genetically encoded Ca2+ indicator for optical imaging (version 1.0)
Depositing lab: Robert Campbell. Publication: An Expanded Palette of Genetically Encoded Ca2+ Indicators. Zhao Y, Araki S, Wu J, Teramoto T, Chang YF, Nakano M, Abdelfattah AS, Fujiwara M, Ishihara T, Nagai T, Campbell RE. Science. 2011 Sep 30;333(6051):1888-91. doi: 10.1126/science.1208592 PubMed 21903779.
Backbone
  Vector backbone: Customized Vector
  Backbone size w/o insert (bp): 3200
  Vector type: Mammalian Expression
Growth in bacteria
  Bacterial resistance: Ampicillin, 100 μg/mL
  Growth temperature: 37°C
  Growth strain: DH10B
  Copy number: High Copy
Gene/Insert
  Gene/Insert name: G-GECO1.0 (alt name: green intensiometric genetically encoded Ca2+-indicators for optical imaging version 1.0)
  Insert size (bp): 1251
  Mutation: GCaMP3 K119I/L173Q/S404G/E430V
  GenBank ID: JN258413
  Cloning method: Restriction Enzyme; 5′ cloning site BamHI (not destroyed); 3′ cloning site EcoRI (not destroyed)
  Sequencing primers: 5′ TAATACGACTCACTATAGGG; 3′ TAGAAGGCACAGTCGAGG
Terms and licenses: Academic/Nonprofit Terms; Industry Terms: Not Available to Industry
Depositor comments: Note: Could not make stable cell line using this vector.
How to cite: CMV-G-GECO1.0 was a gift from Robert Campbell (Addgene plasmid # 32447 ; http://n2t.net/addgene:32447 ; RRID:Addgene_32447)
