>Addgene plasmid #32447 | CMV-G-GECO1.0 | depositor partial sequence | sequence record 37229 | G-GECO1.0
ATGGTCGACTCATCACGTCGTAAGTGGAATAAGACAGGTCACGCAGTCAGAGCTATAGGTCGGCTGAGCT
CACTCGAGAACGTCTATATCAAGGCCGACAAGCAGAAGAACGGCATCAAGGCGAACTTCAAGATCCGCCA
CAACATCGAGGACGGCGGCGTGCAGCTCGCCTACCACTACCAGCAGAACACCCCCATCGGCGACGGCCCC
GTGCTGCTGCCCGACAACCACTACCTGAGCGTGCAGTCCATACTTTCGAAAGACCCCAACGAGAAGCGCG
ATCACATGGTCCTGCTGGAGTTCGTGACCGCCGCCGGGATCACTCTCGGCATGGACGAGCTGTACAAGGG
CGGTACCGGAGGGAGCATGGTGAGCAAGGGCGAGGAGCTGTTCACCGGGGTGGTGCCCATCCAGGTCGAG
CTGGACGGCGACGTAAACGGCCACAAGTTCAGCGTGTCCGGCGAGGGTGAGGGCGATGCCACCTACGGCA
AGCTGACCCTGAAGTTCATCTGCACCACCGGCAAGCTGCCCGTGCCCTGGCCCACCCTCGTGACCACCCT
GACCTACGGCGTGCAGTGCTTCAGCCGCTACCCCGACCACATGAAGCAGCACGACTTCTTCAAGTCCGCC
ATGCCCGAAGGCTACATCCAGGAGCGCACCATCTTCTTCAAGGACGACGGCAACTACAAGACCCGCGCCG
AGGTGAAGTTCGAGGGCGACACCCTGGTGAACCGCATCGAGCTGAAGGGCATCGACTTCAAGGAGGACGG
CAACATCCTGGGGCACAAGCTGGAGTACAACACGCGTGACCAACTGACTGAAGAGCAGATCGCAGAATTT
AAAGAGGCTTTCTCCCTATTTGACAAGGACGGGGATGGGACGATAACAACCAAGGAGCTGGGGACGGTGA
TGCGGTCTCTGGGGCAGAACCCCACAGAAGCAGAGCTGCAGGACATGATCAATGAAGTAGATGCCGACGG
TGACGGCACAATCGACTTCCCTGAGTTCCTGACAATGATGGCAAGAAAAATGAAAGACACAGACAGTGAA
GAAGAAATTAGAGAAGCGTTCCGTGTGTTTGATAAGGACGGCAATGGCTACATCGGCGCAGCAGAGCTTC
GCCACGTGATGACAAACCTTGGAGAGAAGTTAACAGATGAAGAGGTTGATGAAATGATCAGGGTAGCAGA
CATCGATGGGGATGGTCAGGTAAACTACGAAGAGTTTGTACAAATGATGACAGCGAAGTAG
