>Addgene plasmid #32447 | CMV-G-GECO1.0 | addgene partial sequence | sequence record 67640 | BGH-rev 5'-TAGAAGGCACAGTCGAGG-3'
GGGCCCTCTAGATGCATGCTCGAGCGGCCGCCAGTGTGATGGATATCTGCAGAATTCTTACTTCGCTGTC
ATCATTTGTACAAACTCTTCGTAGTTTACCTGACCATCCCCATCGATGTCTGCTACCCTGATCATTTCAT
CAACCTCTTCATCTGTTAACTTCTCTCCAAGGTTTGTCATCACGTGGCGAAGCTCTGCTGCGCCGATGTA
GCCATTGCCGTCCTTATCAAACACACGGAACGCTTCTCTAATTTCTTCTTCACTGTCTGTGTCTTTCATT
TTTCTTGCCATCATTGTCAGGAACTCAGGGAAGTCGATTGTGCCGTCACCGTCGGCATCTACTTCATTGA
TCATGTCCTGCAGCTCTGCTTCTGTGGGGTTCTGCCCCAGAGACCGCATCACCGTCCCCAGCTCCTTGGT
TGTTATCGTCCCATCCCCGTCCTTGTCAAATAGGGAGAAAGCCTCTTTAAATTCTGCGATCTGCTCTTCA
GTCAGTTGGTCACGCGTGTTGTACTCCAGCTTGTGCCCCAGGATGTTGCCGTCCTCCTTGAAGTCGATGC
CCTTCAGCTCGATGCGGTTCACCAGGGTGTCGCCCTCGAACTTCACCTCGGCGCGGGTCTTGTAGTTGCC
GTCGTCCTTGAAGAAGATGGTGCGCTCCTGGATGTAGCCTTCGGGCATGGCGGACTTGAAGAAGTCGTGC
TGCTTCATGTGGTCGGGGTAGCGGCTGAAGCACTGCACGCCGTAGGTCAGGGTGGTCACGAGGGTGGGCC
AGGGCACGGGCAGCTTGCCGGTGGTGCAGATGAACTTCAGGGTCAGCTTGCCGTA
