>Addgene plasmid #32447 | CMV-G-GECO1.0 | addgene partial sequence | sequence record 67650 | CMV-F 5'-CGCAAATGGGCGGTAGGCGTG-3'
TCTCTGGCTAACTAGAGAACCCACTGCTTACTGGCTTATCGAAATTAATACGACTCACTATAGGGAGACC
CAAGCTTGGTACCGAGCTCGGATCCACCATGGTCGACTCATCACGTCGTAAGTGGAATAAGACAGGTCAC
GCAGTCAGAGCTATAGGTCGGCTGAGCTCACTCGAGAACGTCTATATCAAGGCCGACAAGCAGAAGAACG
GCATCAAGGCGAACTTCAAGATCCGCCACAACATCGAGGACGGCGGCGTGCAGCTCGCCTACCACTACCA
GCAGAACACCCCCATCGGCGACGGCCCCGTGCTGCTGCCCGACAACCACTACCTGAGCGTGCAGTCCATA
CTTTCGAAAGACCCCAACGAGAAGCGCGATCACATGGTCCTGCTGGAGTTCGTGACCGCCGCCGGGATCA
CTCTCGGCATGGACGAGCTGTACAAGGGCGGTACCGGAGGGAGCATGGTGAGCAAGGGCGAGGAGCTGTT
CACCGGGGTGGTGCCCATCCAGGTCGAGCTGGACGGCGACGTAAACGGCCACAAGTTCAGCGTGTCCGGC
GAGGGTGAGGGCGATGCCACCTACGGCAAGCTGACCCTGAAGTTCATCTGCACCACCGGCAAGCTGCCCG
TGCCCTGGCCCACCCTCGTGACCACCCTGACCTACGGCGTGCAGTGCTTCAGCCGCTACCCCGACCACAT
GAAGCAGCACGACTTCTTCAAGTCCGCCATGCCCGAAGGCTACATCCAGGAGCGCACCATCTTCTTCAAG
GACGACGGCAACTACAAGACCCGCGCCGAGGTGAAGTTCGAGGGCGACACCCTGGTGAACCGCATC
